Addgene plasmid #234449: pAAV-CAG-iGluSnFR4s-PDGFR-WPRE
Purpose: AAV-mediated expression of glutamate sensor with improved sensitivity and slow deactivation kinetics (4s = slow); NGR vector matches or outperforms PDGFR in all conditions tested.
Depositing lab: GENIE Project. Depositing organization: HHMI, Janelia Research Campus. Publication: Glutamate indicators with increased sensitivity and tailored deactivation rates. Aggarwal A, Negrean A, Chen Y, Iyer R, Reep D, Liu A, Palutla A, Xie ME, MacLennan BJ, Hagihara KM, Kinsey LW, Sun JL, Yao P, Zheng J, Tsang A, Tsegaye G, Zhang Y, Patel RH, Arthur BJ, Hiblot J, Leippe P, Tarnawski M, Marvin JS, Vevea JD, Turaga SC, Tebo AG, Carandini M, Rossi LF, Kleinfeld D, Konnerth A, Svoboda K, Turner GC, Hasseman JP, Podgorski K. Nat Methods. 2026 Feb;23(2):417-425. doi: 10.1038/s41592-025-02965-z. Epub 2025 Dec 23. PubMed 41436654.
Backbone
  Vector backbone: pAAV-CAG
  Vector type: Mammalian Expression, AAV
Growth in bacteria
  Bacterial resistance: Ampicillin, 100 μg/mL
  Growth temperature: 37°C
  Growth strain: NEB Stable
  Growth instructions: Depositing lab recommends limiting overnight liquid culture to 16 h at higher temperatures (37 C) to maintain ITR integrity, rather than 30 C for 20 h.
  Copy number: High Copy
Gene/Insert
  Gene/Insert name: iGluSnFR4s-PDGFR (alt name: variant 8880)
  Species: Synthetic; E. coli, A. victoria (jellyfish)
  Insert size (bp): 1821
  Promoter: CAG
  Tag / fusion protein: IgK chain (N terminal on insert); Myc epi tag-PDGFR TM Domain (C terminal on insert)
  Cloning method: Gibson Cloning
Terms and licenses: Academic/Nonprofit Terms; Industry Terms: Not Available to Industry
Depositor comments: Please visit https://doi.org/10.1101/2025.03.20.643984 for bioRxiv preprint.
How to cite: pAAV-CAG-iGluSnFR4s-PDGFR-WPRE was a gift from GENIE Project (Addgene plasmid # 234449 ; http://n2t.net/addgene:234449 ; RRID:Addgene_234449)
