[The description below was written by a language model from this plasmid's Addgene catalogue record and pLannotate feature annotations shown in this document.]
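Description:
pAAV-CAG-iGluSnFR4s-PDGFR-WPRE is an AAV transfer plasmid for mammalian expression of iGluSnFR4s, a genetically encoded fluorescent glutamate indicator with improved sensitivity and deliberately slow deactivation kinetics (the "s" denotes slow; the variant is also recorded as 8880). The 6.5 kb plasmid is propagated in E. coli through a high-copy ColE1/pUC-type origin with ampicillin selection via the bla gene. It also carries an f1 phage origin, along with short lacZα and lacI remnants from the cloning backbone. Two AAV2 inverted terminal repeats flank the expression cassette, so that everything between them can be packaged into recombinant AAV particles when the replication and capsid functions are supplied in trans.

Expression is driven by the CAG promoter, annotated here as a CMV enhancer fragment, the chicken β-actin promoter and chimeric intron sequences. The open reading frame begins with a mouse Igκ leader that directs the protein into the secretory pathway. The sensor itself follows: the E. coli periplasmic glutamate/aspartate-binding protein GltI is split into two fragments by an inserted Aequorea victoria-derived GFP (annotated as cEGFP), an arrangement in which ligand-induced conformational change in the binding domain is reported as a change in fluorescence. According to the catalogue entry, a C-terminal Myc epitope and the PDGFRβ transmembrane domain follow, anchoring the sensor on the extracellular face of the plasma membrane; only the transmembrane domain appears in the feature table. A WPRE downstream boosts transcript stability and expression, and an SV40 polyadenylation signal terminates the message.

The construct is intended for AAV-mediated delivery of the sensor for optical imaging of glutamate release. The depositor notes that the alternative NGR-anchored version matched or outperformed this PDGFR display version in all conditions tested.
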