Features (pLannotate 1.2.2; 20 found; start..end, strand, type, name):
     42..174     -  repeat_region  AAV2 ITR (fragment): inverted terminal repeat of adeno-associated virus serotype 2 inverted
    235..483     +  enhancer       CMV enhancer (fragment): human cytomegalovirus immediate early enhancer
    485..762     +  promoter       chicken β-actin promoter: No description available
    763..898     +  intron         hybrid intron (fragment): hybrid between chicken β-actin (CBA) and minute virus of mice (MMV) introns (Gray et al., 2011)
    987..1117    +  intron         chimeric intron (fragment): chimera between introns from chicken β-actin and rabbit β-globin
   1187..1249    +  sig_peptide    Igκ leader: leader sequence from mouse immunoglobulin κ light chain
   1256..1996    +  CDS            gltI (fragment): GLTI_ECOLI - Also known as ybeJ, yzzK. Experimental evidence at protein level: Swiss-Prot protein existence level 1. Part of the ABC transporter complex GltIJKL involved in glutamate and aspartate uptake. Binds to both glutamate and aspartate. From Escherichia coli (strain K12).
   2012..2728    +  CDS            cEGFP: cEGFP is a basic (constitutively fluorescent) green fluorescent protein published in 2008, derived from Aequorea victoria.
   2741..2809    +  CDS            gltI (fragment): GLTI_ECOLI - Also known as ybeJ, yzzK. Experimental evidence at protein level: Swiss-Prot protein existence level 1. Part of the ABC transporter complex GltIJKL involved in glutamate and aspartate uptake. Binds to both glutamate and aspartate. From Escherichia coli (strain K12).
   2858..3004    +  CDS            PDGFRβ TM domain: transmembrane domain from platelet derived growth factor receptor beta
   3020..3608    +  misc_feature   WPRE: woodchuck hepatitis virus posttranscriptional regulatory element
   3651..3772    -  polyA_signal   SV40 poly(A) signal: SV40 polyadenylation signal
   3795..3863    -  CDS            large T antigen (fragment): large T antigen from SV40 (simian virus 40)
   3934..4067    +  repeat_region  AAV2 ITR: inverted terminal repeat of adeno-associated virus serotype 2 inverted
   4061..4117    -  CDS            lacI (fragment): lac repressor; lacI; The lac repressor binds to the lac operator to inhibit transcription in E. coli. This inhibition can be relieved by adding lactose or isopropyl-β-D-thiogalactopyranoside (IPTG).
   4300..4888    -  rep_origin     ori: high-copy-number ColE1/pMB1/pBR322/pUC origin of replication
   5059..5919    -  CDS            AmpR: β-lactamase; bla; confers resistance to ampicillin, carbenicillin, and related antibiotics
   5920..6024    -  promoter       AmpR promoter: bla
   6077..6505    -  rep_origin     f1 ori (sequence partly withheld): f1 bacteriophage origin of replication; arrow indicates direction of (+) strand synthesis
   6510..47      -  CDS            lacZα (fragment) (across the origin): LacZα fragment of β-galactosidase; lacZ fragment
>Addgene plasmid #234449 | pAAV-CAG-iGluSnFR4s-PDGFR-WPRE | addgene full sequence | sequence record 465741 | Addgene NGS Result
GTTGGGAAGGGCGATCGGTGCGGGCCTCTTCGCTATTACGCCAGCTGCGCGCTCGCTCGCTCACTGAGGC
CGCCCGGGCAAAGCCCGGGCGTCGGGCGACCTTTGGTCGCCCGGCCTCAGTGAGCGAGCGAGCGCGCAGA
GAGGGAGTGGCCAACTCCATCACTAGGGGTTCCTTGTAGTTAATGATTAACCCGCCATGCTACTTATCTA
CGTAGCCATGCTCTAGGAAGAGTACCATTGACGTCAATAATGACGTATGTTCCCATAGTAACGCCAATAG
GGACTTTCCATTGACGTCAATGGGTGGAGTATTTACGGTAAACTGCCCACTTGGCAGTACATCAAGTGTA
TCATATGCCAAGTACGCCCCCTATTGACGTCAATGACGGTAAATGGCCCGCCTGGCATTATGCCCAGTAC
ATGACCTTATGGGACTTTCCTACTTGGCAGTACATCTACGTATTAGTCATCGCTATTACCATGGTCGAGG
TGAGCCCCACGTTCTGCTTCACTCTCCCCATCTCCCCCCCCTCCCCACCCCCAATTTTGTATTTATTTAT
TTTTTAATTATTTTGTGCAGCGATGGGGGCGGGGGGGGGGGGGGGGCGCGCGCCAGGCGGGGCGGGGCGG
GGCGAGGGGCGGGGCGGGGCGAGGCGGAGAGGTGCGGCGGCAGCCAATCAGAGCGGCGCGCTCCGAAAGT
TTCCTTTTATGGCGAGGCGGCGGCGGCGGCGGCCCTATAAAAAGCGAAGCGCGCGGCGGGCGGGAGTCGC
TGCGCGCTGCCTTCGCCCCGTGCCCCGCTCCGCCGCCGCCTCGCGCCGCCCGCCCCGGCTCTGACTGACC
GCGTTACTCCCACAGGTGAGCGGGCGGGACGGCCCTTCTCCTCCGGGCTGTAATTAGCGCTTGGTTTAAT
GACGGCTTGTTTCTTTTCTGTGGCTGCGTGAAAGCCTTGAGGGGCTCCGGGAGGGCCCTTTGTGCGGGGG
GAGCGGCTCGGGGCTGTCCGCGGGGGGACGGCTGCCTTCGGGGGGGACGGGGCAGGGCGGGGTTCGGCTT
CTGGCGTGTGACCGGCGGCTCTAGAGCCTCTGCTAACCATGTTCATGCCTTCTTCTTTTTCCTACAGCTC
CTGGGCAACGTGCTGGTTATTGTGCTGTCTCATCATTTTGGCAAAGAATTGGATCCACCCGCCACCATGG
AGACAGACACACTCCTGCTATGGGTACTGCTGCTCTGGGTTCCAGGTTCCACTGGTGACGGATCCGCCGC
AGGCAGCACGCTGGACAAAATCGCCAAAAACGGTGTGATTGTCGTCGGTCACCGTGACTCTTCAGTGCCT
TTCTCTTATCAAGACAGTCAGCACAAAGTGGTGGGTTACTCGCAGGAATACTCCAACGCCATTGTTGAAG
CAGTGAAAAAGAAACTCAACAAACCGGACTTGCAGGTAAAACTGATTCCGATTACTTCACAAAACCGTAT
TCCACTACTGCAAAACGGCACTTACGATTTTGAATGTGGTTCTACCACCAACAACGTCGAACGCCAAAAA
TTCGCGGCTTTCTCTGACACTATTTTCGTGGTCGGTACGCGCCTGTTGACCAAAAAGGGTGGCGATATCA
AAGATTTTGCCAACCTGAAAGACAAAGCCGTAGTCGTCACTTCCGGCACTACCTCTGAAGTTTTGCTCAA
CAAACTGAATGAAGAGCAAAAAATGAATATGCGCATCATCAGCGCCAAAGATCACGGTGACTCTTTCCGC
ACCCTGGAAAGCGGTCGTGCCGTTGCCTTTATGATGGATGACTCGCTGCTGGCCGGTGAACGTGCGAAAG
CGAAGAAACCAGACGACTGGGAAATCGTCGGCAAGCCGCAGTCTCAGGAGGCCTACGGTTGTATGTTGCG
TAAAGATGATCCGCAGTTCAAAAAGCTGATGGATGACACCATCGCTCAGGTGCAGACCTCCGGTGAAGCG
GAAAAATGGTTTGATAAGTGGTTCAAAAATCCAATTCTGGTGAACCACACGGTCTATATCACCGCCGACA
AGCAGAAGAACGGCATCAAGGCGAACTTCTTCATCCACCACAACGTGGAGGACGGCAGCGTGCAGCTCGC
CGACCACTACCAGCAGAACACCCCCATCGGCGACGGCCCCGTGCTGCTGCCCGACAACCACTACCTGAGC
TATCAGTCCGTGCTGAGCAAAGACCCCAACGAGAAGCGCGATCACATGGTCCTGCTGGAGTTCGTGACCG
CCACCGGGAACTCTCTCGGCATGGACGAGCTGTACAAGGGCGGTACCGGAGGGAGCATGAGCAAGGGCGA
GGAGCTGTTCACCGGGGTGGTGCCCATCCTGGTCGAGCTGGACGGCGACGTAAACGGCCACAAGTTCAGC
GTGCGCGGCGAGGGCGAGGGCGATGCCACCAACGGCAAGCTAACCCTGAAGTTCATCTGCACCACCGGCA
AGCTGCCCGTGCCCTGGCCCACCCTCGTGACCACCCTGAGCTACGGCGTGCAGTGCTTCGCCCGCTACCC
CGACCACATGAAGCAGCACGACTTCTTCAAGTCCGCCATGCCCGAAGGCTACGTCCAGGAGCGCACCATC
AGCTTCAAGGACGACGGAACCTACAAGACCCGCGCCGAGGTGAAGTTAGAGGGCGACACCCTGGTGAACC
GCATCGAGCTAAAGGGCATCGACTTCAAGGAGGACGGCAACATCCTGGGGCACAAGCTGGAGTACAACTT
TAACAACCCCCTGGTCATGAATTTCGAACTGTCAGACGAAATGAAAGCACTGTTCAAAGAACCGAATGAC
AAGGCACTGAAACTGCAGGTCGACGAACAAAAACTCATCTCAGAAGAGGATCTGAATGCTGTGGGCCAGG
ACACGCAGGAGGTCATCGTGGTGCCACACTCCTTGCCCTTTAAGGTGGTGGTGATCTCAGCCATCCTGGC
CCTGGTGGTGCTCACCATCATCTCCCTTATCATCCTCATCATGCTTTGGCAGAAGAAGCCACGTTAAAAG
CTTATCGATAATCAACCTCTGGATTACAAAATTTGTGAAAGATTGACTGGTATTCTTAACTATGTTGCTC
CTTTTACGCTATGTGGATACGCTGCTTTAATGCCTTTGTATCATGCTATTGCTTCCCGTATGGCTTTCAT
TTTCTCCTCCTTGTATAAATCCTGGTTGCTGTCTCTTTATGAGGAGTTGTGGCCCGTTGTCAGGCAACGT
GGCGTGGTGTGCACTGTGTTTGCTGACGCAACCCCCACTGGTTGGGGCATTGCCACCACCTGTCAGCTCC
TTTCCGGGACTTTCGCTTTCCCCCTCCCTATTGCCACGGCGGAACTCATCGCCGCCTGCCTTGCCCGCTG
CTGGACAGGGGCTCGGCTGTTGGGCACTGACAATTCCGTGGTGTTGTCGGGGAAATCATCGTCCTTTCCT
TGGCTGCTCGCCTGTGTTGCCACCTGGATTCTGCGCGGGACGTCCTTCTGCTACGTCCCTTCGGCCCTCA
ATCCAGCGGACCTTCCTTCCCGCGGCCTGCTGCCGGCTCTGCGGCCTCTTCCGCGTCTTCGCCTTCGCCC
TCAGACGAGTCGGATCTCCCTTTGGGCCGCCTCCCCGCATCGATACCGTCGACCCGGGCGGCCGCTTCGA
GCAGACATGATAAGATACATTGATGAGTTTGGACAAACCACAACTAGAATGCAGTGAAAAAAATGCTTTA
TTTGTGAAATTTGTGATGCTATTGCTTTATTTGTAACCATTATAAGCTGCAATAAACAAGTTAACAACAA
CAATTGCATTCATTTTATGTTTCAGGTTCAGGGGGAGATGTGGGAGGTTTTTTAAAGCAAGTAAAACCTC
TACAAATGTGGTAAAATCGATAAGGATCTTCCTAGAGCATGGCTACGTAGATAAGTAGCATGGCGGGTTA
ATCATTAACTACAAGGAACCCCTAGTGATGGAGTTGGCCACTCCCTCTCTGCGCGCTCGCTCGCTCACTG
AGGCCGGGCGACCAAAGGTCGCCCGACGCCCGGGCTTTGCCCGGGCGGCCTCAGTGAGCGAGCGAGCGCG
CAGCTGCATTAATGAATCGGCCAACGCGCGGGGAGAGGCGGTTTGCGTATTGGGCGCTCTTCCGCTTCCT
CGCTCACTGACTCGCTGCGCTCGGTCGTTCGGCTGCGGCGAGCGGTATCAGCTCACTCAAAGGCGGTAAT
ACGGTTATCCACAGAATCAGGGGATAACGCAGGAAAGAACATGTGAGCAAAAGGCCAGCAAAAGGCCAGG
AACCGTAAAAAGGCCGCGTTGCTGGCGTTTTTCCATAGGCTCCGCCCCCCTGACGAGCATCACAAAAATC
GACGCTCAAGTCAGAGGTGGCGAAACCCGACAGGACTATAAAGATACCAGGCGTTTCCCCCTGGAAGCTC
CCTCGTGCGCTCTCCTGTTCCGACCCTGCCGCTTACCGGATACCTGTCCGCCTTTCTCCCTTCGGGAAGC
GTGGCGCTTTCTCATAGCTCACGCTGTAGGTATCTCAGTTCGGTGTAGGTCGTTCGCTCCAAGCTGGGCT
GTGTGCACGAACCCCCCGTTCAGCCCGACCGCTGCGCCTTATCCGGTAACTATCGTCTTGAGTCCAACCC
GGTAAGACACGACTTATCGCCACTGGCAGCAGCCACTGGTAACAGGATTAGCAGAGCGAGGTATGTAGGC
GGTGCTACAGAGTTCTTGAAGTGGTGGCCTAACTACGGCTACACTAGAAGAACAGTATTTGGTATCTGCG
CTCTGCTGAAGCCAGTTACCTTCGGAAAAAGAGTTGGTAGCTCTTGATCCGGCAAACAAACCACCGCTGG
TAGCGGTGGTTTTTTTGTTTGCAAGCAGCAGATTACGCGCAGAAAAAAAGGATCTCAAGAAGATCCTTTG
ATCTTTTCTACGGGGTCTGACGCTCAGTGGAACGAAAACTCACGTTAAGGGATTTTGGTCATGAGATTAT
CAAAAAGGATCTTCACCTAGATCCTTTTAAATTAAAAATGAAGTTTTAAATCAATCTAAAGTATATATGA
GTAAACTTGGTCTGACAGTTACCAATGCTTAATCAGTGAGGCACCTATCTCAGCGATCTGTCTATTTCGT
TCATCCATAGTTGCCTGACTCCCCGTCGTGTAGATAACTACGATACGGGAGGGCTTACCATCTGGCCCCA
GTGCTGCAATGATACCGCGAGACCCACGCTCACCGGCTCCAGATTTATCAGCAATAAACCAGCCAGCCGG
AAGGGCCGAGCGCAGAAGTGGTCCTGCAACTTTATCCGCCTCCATCCAGTCTATTAATTGTTGCCGGGAA
GCTAGAGTAAGTAGTTCGCCAGTTAATAGTTTGCGCAACGTTGTTGCCATTGCTACAGGCATCGTGGTGT
CACGCTCGTCGTTTGGTATGGCTTCATTCAGCTCCGGTTCCCAACGATCAAGGCGAGTTACATGATCCCC
CATGTTGTGCAAAAAAGCGGTTAGCTCCTTCGGTCCTCCGATCGTTGTCAGAAGTAAGTTGGCCGCAGTG
TTATCACTCATGGTTATGGCAGCACTGCATAATTCTCTTACTGTCATGCCATCCGTAAGATGCTTTTCTG
TGACTGGTGAGTACTCAACCAAGTCATTCTGAGAATAGTGTATGCGGCGACCGAGTTGCTCTTGCCCGGC
GTCAATACGGGATAATACCGCGCCACATAGCAGAACTTTAAAAGTGCTCATCATTGGAAAACGTTCTTCG
GGGCGAAAACTCTCAAGGATCTTACCGCTGTTGAGATCCAGTTCGATGTAACCCACTCGTGCACCCAACT
GATCTTCAGCATCTTTTACTTTCACCAGCGTTTCTGGGTGAGCAAAAACAGGAAGGCAAAATGCCGCAAA
AAAGGGAATAAGGGCGACACGGAAATGTTGAATACTCATACTCTTCCTTTTTCAATATTATTGAAGCATT
TATCAGGGTTATTGTCTCATGAGCGGATACATATTTGAATGTATTTAGAAAAATAAACAAATAGGGGTTC
CGCGCACATTTCCCCGAAAAGTGCCACCTAAATTGTAAGCGTTAATATTTTGTTAAAATTCGCGTTAAAT
TTTTGTTAAATCAGCTCATTTTTTAACCAATAGGCCGAAATCGGCAAAATCCCTTATAAATCAAAAGAAT
AGACCGAGATAGGGT
[37 nt withheld, positions 6176-6212]
AAAGAACGTGGACTCCAACGTCAAAGG
[49 nt withheld, positions 6240-6288]
T
[91 nt withheld, positions 6290-6380]
G
[124 nt withheld, positions 6382-6505]
CCCATTCGCCATTCAGGCTGCGCAACT
